>Addgene plasmid #185221 | pST_pvLEA22mer_mutant_21 (pBS0717) | addgene full sequence | sequence record 366853 | Addgene NGS Result
ACGGATCGGGAGATCTCCCGATCCCCTATGGTGCACTCTCAGTACAATCTGCTCTGATGCCGCATAGTTA
AGCCAGTATCTGCTCCCTGCTTGTGTGTTGGAGGTCGCTGAGTAGTGCGCGAGCAAAATTTAAGCTACAA
CAAGGCAAGGCTTGACCGACAATTGCATGAAGAATCTGCTTAGGGTTAGGCGTTTTGCGCTGCTTCGCGA
TGTACGGGCCAGATATACGCGTTGACATTGATTATTGACTAGTTATTAATAGTAATCAATTACGGGGTCA
TTAGTTCATAGCCCATATATGGAGTTCCGCGTTACATAACTTACGGTAAATGGCCCGCCTGGCTGACCGC
CCAACGACCCCCGCCCATTGACGTCAATAATGACGTATGTTCCCATAGTAACGCCAATAGGGACTTTCCA
TTGACGTCAATGGGTGGAGTATTTACGGTAAACTGCCCACTTGGCAGTACATCAAGTGTATCATATGCCA
AGTACGCCCCCTATTGACGTCAATGACGGTAAATGGCCCGCCTGGCATTATGCCCAGTACATGACCTTAT
GGGACTTTCCTACTTGGCAGTACATCTACGTATTAGTCATCGCTATTACCATGGTGATGCGGTTTTGGCA
GTACATCAATGGGCGTGGATAGCGGTTTGACTCACGGGGATTTCCAAGTCTCCACCCCATTGACGTCAAT
GGGAGTTTGTTTTGGCACCAAAATCAACGGGACTTTCCAAAATGTCGTAACAACTCCGCCCCATTGACGC
AAATGGGCGGTAGGCGTGTACGGTGGGAGGTCTATATAAGCAGAGCTCTCTGGCTAACTAGAGAACCCAC
TGCTTACTGGCTTATCGAAATTAATACGACTCACTATAGGGAGACCCAAGCTGGCTAGCCACCATGGCCT
GCGACGGAACCAAGGAGTGCGCAGGAGAGGCATGCGACGGCACCAAGGAGTGCGCCGGGGAGTGATGAAT
TGCCAATTGAAATTTGACGGCCTATGTCACTGAAACTATCCAAACACCCCATGTCGATACTGAACGTATC
GACGCATACCTCCTTCCTTGAAAACGCACAATCATACAACTGGGCACATAATGCGTACGCCCATCTAGTA
CACCCATCTCTGTAGGTCCAGTTCAAGAGCTGGAAGAGCACCCTCCACTTAGACGTGCCGTAAGATAGAG
GTTAGTGAGAATAGCCATCCAATATGAGCGTTGATAGCTAGACGAGGATAAGGCAGTGATAGAAGGGGCA
CCAAGCTTCATTCGCACCCGCTGATCAGCCTCGACTGTGCCTTCTAGTTGCCAGCCATCTGTTGTTTGCC
CCTCCCCCGTGCCTTCCTTGACCCTGGAAGGTGCCACTCCCACTGTCCTTTCCTAATAAAATGAGGAAAT
TGCATCGCATTGTCTGAGTAGGTGTCATTCTATTCTGGGGGGTGGGGTGGGGCAGGACAGCAAGGGGGAG
GATTGGGAAGACAATAGCAGGCATGCTGGGGATGCGGTGGGCTCTATGGCTTCTGAGGCGGAAAGAACCA
GCTGGGGCTCTAGGGGGTATCCCC
[124 nt withheld, positions 1565-1688]
C
[91 nt withheld, positions 1690-1780]
A
[49 nt withheld, positions 1782-1830]
CCTTTGACGTTGGAGTCCACGTTCTTT
[37 nt withheld, positions 1858-1894]
ACCCTATCTCGGTCTATTCTTTTGATTTATAAGGGATTTTGCCGATTTCGGCCTATTGGTTAAAAAATGA
GCTGATTTAACAAAAATTTAACGCGAATTAATTCTGTGGAATGTGTGTCAGTTAGGGTGTGGAAAGTCCC
CAGGCTCCCCAGCAGGCAGAAGTATGCAAAGCATGCATCTCAATTAGTCAGCAACCAGGTGTGGAAAGTC
CCCAGGCTCCCCAGCAGGCAGAAGTATGCAAAGCATGCATCTCAATTAGTCAGCAACCATAGTCCCGCCC
CTAACTCCGCCCATCCCGCCCCTAACTCCGCCCAGTTCCGCCCATTCTCCGCCCCATGGCTGACTAATTT
TTTTTATTTATGCAGAGGCCGAGGCCGCCTCTGCCTCTGAGCTATTCCAGAAGTAGTGAGGAGGCTTTTT
TGGAGGCCTAGGCTTTTGCAAAAAGCTCCCGGGAGCTTGTATATCCATTTTCGGATCTGATCAGCACGTG
TTGACAATTAATCATCGGCATAGTATATCGGCATAGTATAATACGACAAGGTGAGGAACTAAACCATGGC
CAAGTTGACCAGTGCCGTTCCGGTGCTCACCGCGCGCGACGTCGCCGGAGCGGTCGAGTTCTGGACCGAC
CGGCTCGGGTTCTCCCGGGACTTCGTGGAGGACGACTTCGCCGGTGTGGTCCGGGACGACGTGACCCTGT
TCATCAGCGCGGTCCAGGACCAGGTGGTGCCGGACAACACCCTGGCCTGGGTGTGGGTGCGCGGCCTGGA
CGAGCTGTACGCCGAGTGGTCGGAGGTCGTGTCCACGAACTTCCGGGACGCCTCCGGGCCGGCCATGACC
GAGATCGGCGAGCAGCCGTGGGGGCGGGAGTTCGCCCTGCGCGACCCGGCCGGCAACTGCGTGCACTTCG
TGGCCGAGGAGCAGGACTGACACGTGCTACGAGATTTCGATTCCACCGCCGCCTTCTATGAAAGGTTGGG
CTTCGGAATCGTTTTCCGGGACGCCGGCTGGATGATCCTCCAGCGCGGGGATCTCATGCTGGAGTTCTTC
GCCCACCCCAACTTGTTTATTGCAGCTTATAATGGTTACAAATAAAGCAATAGCATCACAAATTTCACAA
ATAAAGCATTTTTTTCACTGCATTCTAGTTGTGGTTTGTCCAAACTCATCAATGTATCTTATCATGTCTG
TATACCGTCGACCTCTAGCTAGAGCTTGGCGTAATCATGGTCATAGCTGTTTCCTGTGTGAAATTGTTAT
CCGCTCACAATTCCACACAACATACGAGCCGGAAGCATAAAGTGTAAAGCCTGGGGTGCCTAATGAGTGA
GCTAACTTACATTAATTGCGTTGCGCTCACTGCCCGCTTTCCAGTCGGGAAACCTGTCGTGCCAGCTGCA
TTAATGAATCGGCCAACGCGCGGGGAGAGGCGGTTTGCGTATTGGGCGCTCTTCCGCTTCCTCGCTCACT
GACTCGCTGCGCTCGGTCGTTCGGCTGCGGCGAGCGGTATCAGCTCACTCAAAGGCGGTAATACGGTTAT
CCACAGAATCAGGGGATAACGCAGGAAAGAACATGTGAGCAAAAGGCCAGCAAAAGGCCAGGAACCGTAA
AAAGGCCGCGTTGCTGGCGTTTTTCCATAGGCTCCGCCCCCCTGACGAGCATCACAAAAATCGACGCTCA
AGTCAGAGGTGGCGAAACCCGACAGGACTATAAAGATACCAGGCGTTTCCCCCTGGAAGCTCCCTCGTGC
GCTCTCCTGTTCCGACCCTGCCGCTTACCGGATACCTGTCCGCCTTTCTCCCTTCGGGAAGCGTGGCGCT
TTCTCATAGCTCACGCTGTAGGTATCTCAGTTCGGTGTAGGTCGTTCGCTCCAAGCTGGGCTGTGTGCAC
GAACCCCCCGTTCAGCCCGACCGCTGCGCCTTATCCGGTAACTATCGTCTTGAGTCCAACCCGGTAAGAC
ACGACTTATCGCCACTGGCAGCAGCCACTGGTAACAGGATTAGCAGAGCGAGGTATGTAGGCGGTGCTAC
AGAGTTCTTGAAGTGGTGGCCTAACTACGGCTACACTAGAAGAACAGTATTTGGTATCTGCGCTCTGCTG
AAGCCAGTTACCTTCGGAAAAAGAGTTGGTAGCTCTTGATCCGGCAAACAAACCACCGCTGGTAGCGGTG
GTTTTTTTGTTTGCAAGCAGCAGATTACGCGCAGAAAAAAAGGATCTCAAGAAGATCCTTTGATCTTTTC
TACGGGGTCTGACGCTCAGTGGAACGAAAACTCACGTTAAGGGATTTTGGTCATGAGATTATCAAAAAGG
ATCTTCACCTAGATCCTTTTAAATTAAAAATGAAGTTTTAAATCAATCTAAAGTATATATGAGTAAACTT
GGTCTGACAGTTACCAATGCTTAATCAGTGAGGCACCTATCTCAGCGATCTGTCTATTTCGTTCATCCAT
AGTTGCCTGACTCCCCGTCGTGTAGATAACTACGATACGGGAGGGCTTACCATCTGGCCCCAGTGCTGCA
ATGATACCGCGAGACCCACGCTCACCGGCTCCAGATTTATCAGCAATAAACCAGCCAGCCGGAAGGGCCG
AGCGCAGAAGTGGTCCTGCAACTTTATCCGCCTCCATCCAGTCTATTAATTGTTGCCGGGAAGCTAGAGT
AAGTAGTTCGCCAGTTAATAGTTTGCGCAACGTTGTTGCCATTGCTACAGGCATCGTGGTGTCACGCTCG
TCGTTTGGTATGGCTTCATTCAGCTCCGGTTCCCAACGATCAAGGCGAGTTACATGATCCCCCATGTTGT
GCAAAAAAGCGGTTAGCTCCTTCGGTCCTCCGATCGTTGTCAGAAGTAAGTTGGCCGCAGTGTTATCACT
CATGGTTATGGCAGCACTGCATAATTCTCTTACTGTCATGCCATCCGTAAGATGCTTTTCTGTGACTGGT
GAGTACTCAACCAAGTCATTCTGAGAATAGTGTATGCGGCGACCGAGTTGCTCTTGCCCGGCGTCAATAC
GGGATAATACCGCGCCACATAGCAGAACTTTAAAAGTGCTCATCATTGGAAAACGTTCTTCGGGGCGAAA
ACTCTCAAGGATCTTACCGCTGTTGAGATCCAGTTCGATGTAACCCACTCGTGCACCCAACTGATCTTCA
GCATCTTTTACTTTCACCAGCGTTTCTGGGTGAGCAAAAACAGGAAGGCAAAATGCCGCAAAAAAGGGAA
TAAGGGCGACACGGAAATGTTGAATACTCATACTCTTCCTTTTTCAATATTATTGAAGCATTTATCAGGG
TTATTGTCTCATGAGCGGATACATATTTGAATGTATTTAGAAAAATAAACAAATAGGGGTTCCGCGCACA
TTTCCCCGAAAAGTGCCACCTGACGTCG
Features (pLannotate 1.2.2; 20 found; start..end, strand, type, name):
     27..79      -  misc_feature   bom (fragment): basis of mobility region from pBR322
    234..613     +  enhancer       CMV enhancer: human cytomegalovirus immediate early enhancer
    614..817     +  promoter       CMV promoter: human cytomegalovirus (CMV) immediate early promoter
    813..846     +  LTR            5' LTR (truncated) (fragment): truncated 5' long terminal repeat (LTR) from HIV-1
    862..880     +  promoter       T7 promoter: promoter for bacteriophage T7 RNA polymerase
   1295..1519    +  polyA_signal   bGH poly(A) signal: bovine growth hormone polyadenylation signal
   1523..1544    +  promoter       SV40 promoter (fragment): SV40 enhancer and early promoter
   1565..1993    +  rep_origin     f1 ori (sequence partly withheld): f1 bacteriophage origin of replication; arrow indicates direction of (+) strand synthesis
   2007..2336    +  promoter       SV40 promoter: SV40 enhancer and early promoter
   2384..2431    +  promoter       EM7 promoter: synthetic bacterial promoter&nbsp
   2450..2824    +  CDS            BleoR: antibiotic-binding protein; Sh ble from Streptoalloteichus hindustanus; confers resistance to bleomycin, phleomycin, and Zeocin™
   2834..2959    +  CDS            ble (fragment): BLE_KLEPN - Experimental evidence at protein level: Swiss-Prot protein existence level 1. Binding protein with a strong affinity to the bleomycin family of antibiotics. Binds to CL990; an antimitotic-antibiotic compound. From Klebsiella pneumoniae.
   2954..3075    +  polyA_signal   SV40 poly(A) signal: SV40 polyadenylation signal
   3148..3164    -  protein_bind   lac operator: The lac repressor binds to the lac operator to inhibit transcription in E. coli. This inhibition can be relieved by adding lactose or isopropyl-β-D-thiogalactopyranoside (IPTG). lac repressor encoded by lacI
   3172..3202    -  promoter       lac promoter: promoter for the E. coli lac operon
   3217..3238    -  protein_bind   CAP binding site: CAP binding activates transcription in the presence of cAMP. E. coli catabolite activator protein
   3251..3343    -  CDS            lacI (fragment): lac repressor; lacI; The lac repressor binds to the lac operator to inhibit transcription in E. coli. This inhibition can be relieved by adding lactose or isopropyl-β-D-thiogalactopyranoside (IPTG).
   3526..4114    -  rep_origin     ori: high-copy-number ColE1/pMB1/pBR322/pUC origin of replication
   4285..5145    -  CDS            AmpR: β-lactamase; bla; confers resistance to ampicillin, carbenicillin, and related antibiotics
   5146..5250    -  promoter       AmpR promoter: bla
