[The description below was written by a language model from this plasmid's Addgene catalogue record and pLannotate feature annotations shown in this document.]
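Description:
pST_pvLEA22mer_mutant_21 (pBS0717) is a 5.3 kb mammalian expression plasmid built on a backbone recorded as YK 02. It carries a 372 bp insert encoding pvLEA22mer_mutant_21, a variant of a late-embryogenesis-abundant-type sequence from the sleeping chironomid Polypedilum vanderplanki. The insert was introduced by Gibson cloning. The automated annotation does not label it as a feature, but an unannotated gap between the T7 promoter and the bGH polyadenylation signal is where the coding sequence would be expected to lie. Expression in mammalian cells would therefore be driven by the upstream human CMV immediate-early enhancer and promoter and terminated by the bGH poly(A) signal, while the T7 promoter could support in vitro transcription. No epitope tags, signal peptides or reporters are annotated, so the record does not establish whether the protein is fused to anything.

In E. coli the plasmid is maintained at high copy through a ColE1/pUC-type origin and selected with ampicillin via the bla gene and its promoter. An f1 origin is also present. A second cassette places the Sh ble gene (bleomycin/Zeocin resistance) under tandem SV40 early and EM7 promoters with an SV40 poly(A) signal, an arrangement that allows Zeocin selection in both mammalian cells and bacteria. Several small annotations (a truncated HIV-1 LTR fragment, a bom fragment, lac promoter/operator and lacI remnants, a second ble fragment) appear to be backbone remnants or short homology hits rather than functional elements.

The depositors used the construct to test extremotolerance-inspired proteins in human cells. They report it as one of the top performers in their apoptosis assay, where it protected cells from apoptosis, with pSecTag2 B as the negative control.
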