Addgene plasmid #185221: pST_pvLEA22mer_mutant_21 (pBS0717)
Purpose: For the mammalian expression of the sleeping chironomid protein pvLEA22mer_mutant_21. This is one of the top performing targets in our apoptosis assay (it protected from apoptosis).
Depositing lab: Pamela Silver. Depositing organization: Harvard Medical School. Publication: Natural and Designed Proteins Inspired by Extremotolerant Organisms Can Form Condensates and Attenuate Apoptosis in Human Cells. Veling MT, Nguyen DT, Thadani NN, Oster ME, Rollins NJ, Brock KP, Bethel NP, Lim S, Baker D, Way JC, Marks DS, Chang RL, Silver PA. ACS Synth Biol. 2022 Mar 18;11(3):1292-1302. doi: 10.1021/acssynbio.1c00572. Epub 2022 Feb 18. PubMed 35176859.
Backbone
  Vector backbone: YK 02
  Vector type: Mammalian Expression
Growth in bacteria
  Bacterial resistance: Ampicillin, 100 μg/mL
  Growth temperature: 37°C
  Growth strain: DH5alpha
  Copy number: High Copy
Gene/Insert
  Gene/Insert name: pvLEA22mer_mutant_21
  Species: P. vanderplanki
  Insert size (bp): 372
  Cloning method: Gibson Cloning
Terms and licenses: Academic/Nonprofit Terms; Industry Terms: Not Available to Industry
Depositor comments: This is one of the top performing targets in our apoptosis assay (it protected from apoptosis). See supplemental table 2 in our paper to see its performance in our assay. The negative control for this assay is pSecTag2 B which can be obtained from Thermo here https://www.thermofisher.com/order/catalog/product/V90020
How to cite: pST_pvLEA22mer_mutant_21 (pBS0717) was a gift from Pamela Silver (Addgene plasmid # 185221 ; http://n2t.net/addgene:185221 ; RRID:Addgene_185221)
